>Addgene plasmid #103775 | YFP-FKBPx5 | depositor full sequence | sequence record 196603 | YFP-FKBPx5 sequence 6518 bps
TAGTTATTAATAGTAATCAATTACGGGGTCATTAGTTCATAGCCCATATATGGAGTTCCGCGTTACATAA
CTTACGGTAAATGGCCCGCCTGGCTGACCGCCCAACGACCCCCGCCCATTGACGTCAATAATGACGTATG
TTCCCATAGTAACGCCAATAGGGACTTTCCATTGACGTCAATGGGTGGAGTATTTACGGTAAACTGCCCA
CTTGGCAGTACATCAAGTGTATCATATGCCAAGTACGCCCCCTATTGACGTCAATGACGGTAAATGGCCC
GCCTGGCATTATGCCCAGTACATGACCTTATGGGACTTTCCTACTTGGCAGTACATCTACGTATTAGTCA
TCGCTATTACCATGGTGATGCGGTTTTGGCAGTACATCAATGGGCGTGGATAGCGGTTTGACTCACGGGG
ATTTCCAAGTCTCCACCCCATTGACGTCAATGGGAGTTTGTTTTGGCACCAAAATCAACGGGACTTTCCA
AAATGTCGTAACAACTCCGCCCCATTGACGCAAATGGGCGGTAGGCGTGTACGGTGGGAGGTCTATATAA
GCAGAGCTGGTTTAGTGAACCGTCAGATCCGCTAGCGCTACCGGTCGCCACCATGGTGAGCAAGGGCGAG
GAGCTGTTCACCGGGGTGGTGCCCATCCTGGTCGAGCTGGACGGCGACGTAAACGGCCACAAGTTCAGCG
TGTCCGGCGAGGGCGAGGGCGATGCCACCTACGGCAAGCTGACCCTGAAGTTCATCTGCACCACCGGCAA
GCTGCCCGTGCCCTGGCCCACCCTCGTGACCACCTTCGGCTACGGCCTGCAGTGCTTCGCCCGCTACCCC
GACCACATGAAGCAGCACGACTTCTTCAAGTCCGCCATGCCCGAAGGCTACGTCCAGGAGCGCACCATCT
TCTTCAAGGACGACGGCAACTACAAGACCCGCGCCGAGGTGAAGTTCGAGGGCGACACCCTGGTGAACCG
CATCGAGCTGAAGGGCATCGACTTCAAGGAGGACGGCAACATCCTGGGGCACAAGCTGGAGTACAACTAC
AACAGCCACAACGTCTATATCATGGCCGACAAGCAGAAGAACGGCATCAAGGTGAACTTCAAGATCCGCC
ACAACATCGAGGACGGCAGCGTGCAGCTCGCCGACCACTACCAGCAGAACACCCCCATCGGCGACGGCCC
CGTGCTGCTGCCCGACAACCACTACCTGAGCTACCAGTCCGCCCTGAGCAAAGACCCCAACGAGAAGCGC
GATCACATGGTCCTGCTGGAGTTCGTGACCGCCGCCGGGATCACTCTCGGCATGGACGAGCTGTACAAGA
GTGCTGGTGGTGGAGTGCAGGTGGAAACCATCTCCCCAGGAGACGGGCGCACCTTCCCCAAGCGCGGCCA
GACCTGCGTGGTGCACTACACCGGGATGCTTGAAGATGGAAAGAAATTTGATTCCTCCCGGGACAGAAAC
AAGCCCTTTAAGTTTATGCTAGGCAAGCAGGAGGTGATCCGAGGCTGGGAAGAAGGGGTTGCCCAGATGA
GTGTGGGTCAGAGAGCCAAACTGACTATATCTCCAGATTATGCCTATGGTGCCACTGGGCACCCAGGCAT
CATCCCACCACATGCCACTCTCGTCTTCGATGTGGAGCTTCTAAAACTGGAAAGTGCTGGTGGTAGTGCT
GGTGGTAGTGCTGGTGGTAGTGCTGGTGGTAGTGCTGGTGGTCCTCGAGCTAGTGCTGGTGGTAGTGCTG
GTGGTAGTGCTGGTGGTGGAGTGCAGGTGGAAACCATCTCCCCAGGAGACGGGCGCACCTTCCCCAAGCG
CGGCCAGACCTGCGTGGTGCACTACACCGGGATGCTTGAAGATGGAAAGAAATTTGATTCCTCCCGGGAC
AGAAACAAGCCCTTTAAGTTTATGCTAGGCAAGCAGGAGGTGATCCGAGGCTGGGAAGAAGGGGTTGCCC
AGATGAGTGTGGGTCAGAGAGCCAAACTGACTATATCTCCAGATTATGCCTATGGTGCCACTGGGCACCC
AGGCATCATCCCACCACATGCCACTCTCGTCTTCGATGTGGAGCTTCTAAAACTGGAAAAGCTTAGTGCT
GGTGGTAGTGCTGGTGGTGGAGTGCAGGTGGAAACCATCTCCCCAGGAGACGGGCGCACCTTCCCCAAGC
GCGGCCAGACCTGCGTGGTGCACTACACCGGGATGCTTGAAGATGGAAAGAAATTTGATTCCTCCCGGGA
CAGAAACAAGCCCTTTAAGTTTATGCTAGGCAAGCAGGAGGTGATCCGAGGCTGGGAAGAAGGGGTTGCC
CAGATGAGTGTGGGTCAGAGAGCCAAACTGACTATATCTCCAGATTATGCCTATGGTGCCACTGGGCACC
CAGGCATCATCCCACCACATGCCACTCTCGTCTTCGATGTGGAGCTTCTAAAACTGGAAGAATTCAGTGC
TGGTGGTAGTGCTGGTGGTAGTGCTGGTGGTGGAGTGCAGGTGGAAACCATCTCCCCAGGAGACGGGCGC
ACCTTCCCCAAGCGCGGCCAGACCTGCGTGGTGCACTACACCGGGATGCTTGAAGATGGAAAGAAATTTG
ATTCCTCCCGGGACAGAAACAAGCCCTTTAAGTTTATGCTAGGCAAGCAGGAGGTGATCCGAGGCTGGGA
AGAAGGGGTTGCCCAGATGAGTGTGGGTCAGAGAGCCAAACTGACTATATCTCCAGATTATGCCTATGGT
GCCACTGGGCACCCAGGCATCATCCCACCACATGCCACTCTCGTCTTCGATGTGGAGCTTCTAAAACTGG
AAGTCGACAGTGCTGGTGGTAGTGCTGGTGGTAGTGCTGGTGGTGGAGTGCAGGTGGAAACCATCTCCCC
AGGAGACGGGCGCACCTTCCCCAAGCGCGGCCAGACCTGCGTGGTGCACTACACCGGGATGCTTGAAGAT
GGAAAGAAATTTGATTCCTCCCGGGACAGAAACAAGCCCTTTAAGTTTATGCTAGGCAAGCAGGAGGTGA
TCCGAGGCTGGGAAGAAGGGGTTGCCCAGATGAGTGTGGGTCAGAGAGCCAAACTGACTATATCTCCAGA
TTATGCCTATGGTGCCACTGGGCACCCAGGCATCATCCCACCACATGCCACTCTCGTCTTCGATGTGGAG
CTTCTAAAACTGGAACCGCGGGCCCGGGATCCACCGGATCTAGATAACTGATCATAATCAGCCATACCAC
ATTTGTAGAGGTTTTACTTGCTTTAAAAAACCTCCCACACCTCCCCCTGAACCTGAAACATAAAATGAAT
GCAATTGTTGTTGTTAACTTGTTTATTGCAGCTTATAATGGTTACAAATAAAGCAATAGCATCACAAATT
TCACAAATAAAGCATTTTTTTCACTGCATTCTAGTTGTGGTTTGTCCAAACTCATCAATGTATCTTAAGG
CGTAAATTGTAAGCGTTAATATTTTGTTAAAATTCGCGTTAAATTTTTGTTAAATCAGCTCATTTTTTAA
CCAATAGGCCGAAATCGGCAAAATCCCTTATAAATCAAAAGAATAGACCGAGATAGGGT
[37 nt withheld, positions 3560-3596]
AAAGAACGTGGACTCCAACGTCAAAGG
[49 nt withheld, positions 3624-3672]
T
[91 nt withheld, positions 3674-3764]
G
[124 nt withheld, positions 3766-3889]
CAGGTGGCACTTTTCGGGGAAATGTGCGCGGAACCCCTATTTGTTTATTTTTCTAAATACATTCAAATAT
GTATCCGCTCATGAGACAATAACCCTGATAAATGCTTCAATAATATTGAAAAAGGAAGAGTCCTGAGGCG
GAAAGAACCAGCTGTGGAATGTGTGTCAGTTAGGGTGTGGAAAGTCCCCAGGCTCCCCAGCAGGCAGAAG
TATGCAAAGCATGCATCTCAATTAGTCAGCAACCAGGTGTGGAAAGTCCCCAGGCTCCCCAGCAGGCAGA
AGTATGCAAAGCATGCATCTCAATTAGTCAGCAACCATAGTCCCGCCCCTAACTCCGCCCATCCCGCCCC
TAACTCCGCCCAGTTCCGCCCATTCTCCGCCCCATGGCTGACTAATTTTTTTTATTTATGCAGAGGCCGA
GGCCGCCTCGGCCTCTGAGCTATTCCAGAAGTAGTGAGGAGGCTTTTTTGGAGGCCTAGGCTTTTGCAAA
GATCGATCAAGAGACAGGATGAGGATCGTTTCGCATGATTGAACAAGATGGATTGCACGCAGGTTCTCCG
GCCGCTTGGGTGGAGAGGCTATTCGGCTATGACTGGGCACAACAGACAATCGGCTGCTCTGATGCCGCCG
TGTTCCGGCTGTCAGCGCAGGGGCGCCCGGTTCTTTTTGTCAAGACCGACCTGTCCGGTGCCCTGAATGA
ACTGCAAGACGAGGCAGCGCGGCTATCGTGGCTGGCCACGACGGGCGTTCCTTGCGCAGCTGTGCTCGAC
GTTGTCACTGAAGCGGGAAGGGACTGGCTGCTATTGGGCGAAGTGCCGGGGCAGGATCTCCTGTCATCTC
ACCTTGCTCCTGCCGAGAAAGTATCCATCATGGCTGATGCAATGCGGCGGCTGCATACGCTTGATCCGGC
TACCTGCCCATTCGACCACCAAGCGAAACATCGCATCGAGCGAGCACGTACTCGGATGGAAGCCGGTCTT
GTCGATCAGGATGATCTGGACGAAGAGCATCAGGGGCTCGCGCCAGCCGAACTGTTCGCCAGGCTCAAGG
CGAGCATGCCCGACGGCGAGGATCTCGTCGTGACCCATGGCGATGCCTGCTTGCCGAATATCATGGTGGA
AAATGGCCGCTTTTCTGGATTCATCGACTGTGGCCGGCTGGGTGTGGCGGACCGCTATCAGGACATAGCG
TTGGCTACCCGTGATATTGCTGAAGAGCTTGGCGGCGAATGGGCTGACCGCTTCCTCGTGCTTTACGGTA
TCGCCGCTCCCGATTCGCAGCGCATCGCCTTCTATCGCCTTCTTGACGAGTTCTTCTGAGCGGGACTCTG
GGGTTCGAAATGACCGACCAAGCGACGCCCAACCTGCCATCACGAGATTTCGATTCCACCGCCGCCTTCT
ATGAAAGGTTGGGCTTCGGAATCGTTTTCCGGGACGCCGGCTGGATGATCCTCCAGCGCGGGGATCTCAT
GCTGGAGTTCTTCGCCCACCCTAGGGGGAGGCTAACTGAAACACGGAAGGAGACAATACCGGAAGGAACC
CGCGCTATGACGGCAATAAAAAGACAGAATAAAACGCACGGTGTTGGGTCGTTTGTTCATAAACGCGGGG
TTCGGTCCCAGGGCTGGCACTCTGTCGATACCCCACCGAGACCCCATTGGGGCCAATACGCCCGCGTTTC
TTCCTTTTCCCCACCCCACCCCCCAAGTTCGGGTGAAGGCCCAGGGCTCGCAGCCAACGTCGGGGCGGCA
GGCCCTGCCATAGCCTCAGGTTACTCATATATACTTTAGATTGATTTAAAACTTCATTTTTAATTTAAAA
GGATCTAGGTGAAGATCCTTTTTGATAATCTCATGACCAAAATCCCTTAACGTGAGTTTTCGTTCCACTG
AGCGTCAGACCCCGTAGAAAAGATCAAAGGATCTTCTTGAGATCCTTTTTTTCTGCGCGTAATCTGCTGC
TTGCAAACAAAAAAACCACCGCTACCAGCGGTGGTTTGTTTGCCGGATCAAGAGCTACCAACTCTTTTTC
CGAAGGTAACTGGCTTCAGCAGAGCGCAGATACCAAATACTGTCCTTCTAGTGTAGCCGTAGTTAGGCCA
CCACTTCAAGAACTCTGTAGCACCGCCTACATACCTCGCTCTGCTAATCCTGTTACCAGTGGCTGCTGCC
AGTGGCGATAAGTCGTGTCTTACCGGGTTGGACTCAAGACGATAGTTACCGGATAAGGCGCAGCGGTCGG
GCTGAACGGGGGGTTCGTGCACACAGCCCAGCTTGGAGCGAACGACCTACACCGAACTGAGATACCTACA
GCGTGAGCTATGAGAAAGCGCCACGCTTCCCGAAGGGAGAAAGGCGGACAGGTATCCGGTAAGCGGCAGG
GTCGGAACAGGAGAGCGCACGAGGGAGCTTCCAGGGGGAAACGCCTGGTATCTTTATAGTCCTGTCGGGT
TTCGCCACCTCTGACTTGAGCGTCGATTTTTGTGATGCTCGTCAGGGGGGCGGAGCCTATGGAAAAACGC
CAGCAACGCGGCCTTTTTACGGTTCCTGGCCTTTTGCTGGCCTTTTGCTCACATGTTCTTTCCTGCGTTA
TCCCCTGATTCTGTGGATAACCGTATTACCGCCATGCAT
Features (pLannotate 1.2.2; 19 found; start..end, strand, type, name):
     61..364     +  enhancer       CMV enhancer: human cytomegalovirus immediate early enhancer
    365..568     +  promoter       CMV promoter: human cytomegalovirus (CMV) immediate early promoter
    613..1329    +  CDS            EYFP: EYFP is a basic (constitutively fluorescent) green/yellow fluorescent protein published in 1996, derived from Aequorea victoria. It is reported to be a very rapidly-maturing weak dimer with high acid sensitivity.
   1342..1662    +  CDS            DmrB: F36V mutant of FK506-binding protein FKBP12 binds synthetic ligands that do not bind wild-type FKBP
   1768..2088    +  CDS            DmrB: F36V mutant of FK506-binding protein FKBP12 binds synthetic ligands that do not bind wild-type FKBP
   2119..2439    +  CDS            DmrB: F36V mutant of FK506-binding protein FKBP12 binds synthetic ligands that do not bind wild-type FKBP
   2482..2802    +  CDS            DmrB: F36V mutant of FK506-binding protein FKBP12 binds synthetic ligands that do not bind wild-type FKBP
   2845..3165    +  CDS            DmrB: F36V mutant of FK506-binding protein FKBP12 binds synthetic ligands that do not bind wild-type FKBP
   3165..3187    +  misc_feature   MCS (fragment): multiple cloning site
   3199..3283    +  CDS            large T antigen (fragment): large T antigen from SV40 (simian virus 40)
   3306..3427    +  polyA_signal   SV40 poly(A) signal: SV40 polyadenylation signal
   3461..3889    -  rep_origin     f1 ori (sequence partly withheld): f1 bacteriophage origin of replication; arrow indicates direction of (+) strand synthesis
   3916..4020    +  promoter       AmpR promoter: bla
   4022..4379    +  promoter       SV40 promoter: SV40 enhancer and early promoter
   4414..5208    +  CDS            NeoR/KanR: aminoglycoside phosphotransferase from Tn5; aph(3')-II (or nptII); confers resistance to neomycin, kanamycin, and G418 (Geneticin®)
   5229..5381    +  CDS            ble (fragment): BLE_KLEPN - Experimental evidence at protein level: Swiss-Prot protein existence level 1. Binding protein with a strong affinity to the bleomycin family of antibiotics. Binds to CL990; an antimitotic-antibiotic compound. From Klebsiella pneumoniae.
   5440..5487    +  polyA_signal   HSV TK poly(A) signal: herpes simplex virus thymidine kinase polyadenylation signal (Cole and Stacy, 1985)
   5578..5594    -  polyA_signal   bGH poly(A) signal (fragment): bovine growth hormone polyadenylation signal
   5816..6404    +  rep_origin     ori: high-copy-number ColE1/pMB1/pBR322/pUC origin of replication
