>Addgene plasmid #103775 | YFP-FKBPx5 | addgene full sequence | sequence record 199248 | Addgene NGS Result
TAGTTATTAATAGTAATCAATTACGGGGTCATTAGTTCATAGCCCATATATGGAGTTCCGCGTTACATAA
CTTACGGTAAATGGCCCGCCTGGCTGACCGCCCAACGACCCCCGCCCATTGACGTCAATAATGACGTATG
TTCCCATAGTAACGCCAATAGGGACTTTCCATTGACGTCAATGGGTGGAGTATTTACGGTAAACTGCCCA
CTTGGCAGTACATCAAGTGTATCATATGCCAAGTACGCCCCCTATTGACGTCAATGACGGTAAATGGCCC
GCCTGGCATTATGCCCAGTACATGACCTTATGGGACTTTCCTACTTGGCAGTACATCTACGTATTAGTCA
TCGCTATTACCATGGTGATGCGGTTTTGGCAGTACATCAATGGGCGTGGATAGCGGTTTGACTCACGGGG
ATTTCCAAGTCTCCACCCCATTGACGTCAATGGGAGTTTGTTTTGGCACCAAAATCAACGGGACTTTCCA
AAATGTCGTAACAACTCCGCCCCATTGACGCAAATGGGCGGTAGGCGTGTACGGTGGGAGGTCTATATAA
GCAGAGCTGGTTTAGTGAACCGTCAGATCCGCTAGCGCTACCGGTCGCCACCATGGTGAGCAAGGGCGAG
GAGCTGTTCACCGGGGTGGTGCCCATCCTGGTCGAGCTGGACGGCGACGTAAACGGCCACAAGTTCAGCG
TGTCCGGCGAGGGCGAGGGCGATGCCACCTACGGCAAGCTGACCCTGAAGTTCATCTGCACCACCGGCAA
GCTGCCCGTGCCCTGGCCCACCCTCGTGACCACCTTCGGCTACGGCCTGCAGTGCTTCGCCCGCTACCCC
GACCACATGAAGCAGCACGACTTCTTCAAGTCCGCCATGCCCGAAGGCTACGTCCAGGAGCGCACCATCT
TCTTCAAGGACGACGGCAACTACAAGACCCGCGCCGAGGTGAAGTTCGAGGGCGACACCCTGGTGAACCG
CATCGAGCTGAAGGGCATCGACTTCAAGGAGGACGGCAACATCCTGGGGCACAAGCTGGAGTACAACTAC
AACAGCCACAACGTCTATATCATGGCCGACAAGCAGAAGAACGGCATCAAGGTGAACTTCAAGATCCGCC
ACAACATCGAGGACGGCAGCGTGCAGCTCGCCGACCACTACCAGCAGAACACCCCCATCGGCGACGGCCC
CGTGCTGCTGCCCGACAACCACTACCTGAGCTACCAGTCCGCCCTGAGCAAAGACCCCAACGAGAAGCGC
GATCACATGGTCCTGCTGGAGTTCGTGACCGCCGCCGGGATCACTCTCGGCATGGACGAGCTGTACAAGA
GTGCTGGTGGTGGAGTGCAGGTGGAAACCATCTCCCCAGGAGACGGGCGCACCTTCCCCAAGCGCGGCCA
GACCTGCGTGGTGCACTACACCGGGATGCTTGAAGATGGAAAGAAATTTGATTCCTCCCGGGACAGAAAC
AAGCCCTTTAAGTTTATGCTAGGCAAGCAGGAGGTGATCCGAGGCTGGGAAGAAGGGGTTGCCCAGATGA
GTGTGGGTCAGAGAGCCAAACTGACTATATCTCCAGATTATGCCTATGGTGCCACTGGGCACCCAGGCAT
CATCCCACCACATGCCACTCTCGTCTTCGATGTGGAGCTTCTAAAACTGGAAAGTGCTGGTGGTAGTGCT
GGTGGTAGTGCTGGTGGTAGTGCTGGTGGTAGTGCTGGTGGTCCTCGAGCTAGTGCTGGTGGTAGTGCTG
GTGGTAGTGCTGGTGGTGGAGTGCAGGTGGAAACCATCTCCCCAGGAGACGGGCGCACCTTCCCCAAGCG
CGGCCAGACCTGCGTGGTGCACTACACCGGGATGCTTGAAGATGGAAAGAAATTTGATTCCTCCCGGGAC
AGAAACAAGCCCTTTAAGTTTATGCTAGGCAAGCAGGAGGTGATCCGAGGCTGGGAAGAAGGGGTTGCCC
AGATGAGTGTGGGTCAGAGAGCCAAACTGACTATATCTCCAGATTATGCCTATGGTGCCACTGGGCACCC
AGGCATCATCCCACCACATGCCACTCTCGTCTTCGATGTGGAGCTTCTAAAACTGGAAAAGCTTAGTGCT
GGTGGTAGTGCTGGTGGTGGAGTGCAGGTGGAAACCATCTCCCCAGGAGACGGGCGCACCTTCCCCAAGC
GCGGCCAGACCTGCGTGGTGCACTACACCGGGATGCTTGAAGATGGAAAGAAATTTGATTCCTCCCGGGA
CAGAAACAAGCCCTTTAAGTTTATGCTAGGCAAGCAGGAGGTGATCCGAGGCTGGGAAGAAGGGGTTGCC
CAGATGAGTGTGGGTCAGAGAGCCAAACTGACTATATCTCCAGATTATGCCTATGGTGCCACTGGGCACC
CAGGCATCATCCCACCACATGCCACTCTCGTCTTCGATGTGGAGCTTCTAAAACTGGAAGAATTCAGTGC
TGGTGGTAGTGCTGGTGGTAGTGCTGGTGGTGGAGTGCAGGTGGAAACCATCTCCCCAGGAGACGGGCGC
ACCTTCCCCAAGCGCGGCCAGACCTGCGTGGTGCACTACACCGGGATGCTTGAAGATGGAAAGAAATTTG
ATTCCTCCCGGGACAGAAACAAGCCCTTTAAGTTTATGCTAGGCAAGCAGGAGGTGATCCGAGGCTGGGA
AGAAGGGGTTGCCCAGATGAGTGTGGGTCAGAGAGCCAAACTGACTATATCTCCAGATTATGCCTATGGT
GCCACTGGGCACCCAGGCATCATCCCACCACATGCCACTCTCGTCTTCGATGTGGAGCTTCTAAAACTGG
AAGTCGACAGTGCTGGTGGTAGTGCTGGTGGTAGTGCTGGTGGTGGAGTGCAGGTGGAAACCATCTCCCC
AGGAGACGGGCGCACCTTCCCCAAGCGCGGCCAGACCTGCGTGGTGCACTACACCGGGATGCTTGAAGAT
GGAAAGAAATTTGATTCCTCCCGGGACAGAAACAAGCCCTTTAAGTTTATGCTAGGCAAGCAGGAGGTGA
TCCGAGGCTGGGAAGAAGGGGTTGCCCAGATGAGTGTGGGTCAGAGAGCCAAACTGACTATATCTCCAGA
TTATGCCTATGGTGCCACTGGGCACCCAGGCATCATCCCACCACATGCCACTCTCGTCTTCGATGTGGAG
CTTCTAAAACTGGAACCGCGGGCCCGGGATCCACCGGATCTAGATAACTGATCATAATCAGCCATACCAC
ATTTGTAGAGGTTTTACTTGCTTTAAAAAACCTCCCACACCTCCCCCTGAACCTGAAACATAAAATGAAT
GCAATTGTTGTTGTTAACTTGTTTATTGCAGCTTATAATGGTTACAAATAAAGCAATAGCATCACAAATT
TCACAAATAAAGCATTTTTTTCACTGCATTCTAGTTGTGGTTTGTCCAAACTCATCAATGTATCTTAAGG
CGTAAATTGTAAGCGTTAATATTTTGTTAAAATTCGCGTTAAATTTTTGTTAAATCAGCTCATTTTTTAA
CCAATAGGCCGAAATCGGCAAAATCCCTTATAAATCAAAAGAATAGACCGAGATAGGGT
[37 nt withheld, positions 3560-3596]
AAAGAACGTGGACTCCAACGTCAAAGG
[49 nt withheld, positions 3624-3672]
T
[91 nt withheld, positions 3674-3764]
G
[124 nt withheld, positions 3766-3889]
CAGGTGGCACTTTTCGGGGAAATGTGCGCGGAACCCCTATTTGTTTATTTTTCTAAATACATTCAAATAT
GTATCCGCTCATGAGACAATAACCCTGATAAATGCTTCAATAATATTGAAAAAGGAAGAGTCCTGAGGCG
GAAAGAACCAGCTGTGGAATGTGTGTCAGTTAGGGTGTGGAAAGTCCCCAGGCTCCCCAGCAGGCAGAAG
TATGCAAAGCATGCATCTCAATTAGTCAGCAACCAGGTGTGGAAAGTCCCCAGGCTCCCCAGCAGGCAGA
AGTATGCAAAGCATGCATCTCAATTAGTCAGCAACCATAGTCCCGCCCCTAACTCCGCCCATCCCGCCCC
TAACTCCGCCCAGTTCCGCCCATTCTCCGCCCCATGGCTGACTAATTTTTTTTATTTATGCAGAGGCCGA
GGCCGCCTCGGCCTCTGAGCTATTCCAGAAGTAGTGAGGAGGCTTTTTTGGAGGCCTAGGCTTTTGCAAA
GATCGATCAAGAGACAGGATGAGGATCGTTTCGCATGATTGAACAAGATGGATTGCACGCAGGTTCTCCG
GCCGCTTGGGTGGAGAGGCTATTCGGCTATGACTGGGCACAACAGACAATCGGCTGCTCTGATGCCGCCG
TGTTCCGGCTGTCAGCGCAGGGGCGCCCGGTTCTTTTTGTCAAGACCGACCTGTCCGGTGCCCTGAATGA
ACTGCAAGACGAGGCAGCGCGGCTATCGTGGCTGGCCACGACGGGCGTTCCTTGCGCAGCTGTGCTCGAC
GTTGTCACTGAAGCGGGAAGGGACTGGCTGCTATTGGGCGAAGTGCCGGGGCAGGATCTCCTGTCATCTC
ACCTTGCTCCTGCCGAGAAAGTATCCATCATGGCTGATGCAATGCGGCGGCTGCATACGCTTGATCCGGC
TACCTGCCCATTCGACCACCAAGCGAAACATCGCATCGAGCGAGCACGTACTCGGATGGAAGCCGGTCTT
GTCGATCAGGATGATCTGGACGAAGAGCATCAGGGGCTCGCGCCAGCCGAACTGTTCGCCAGGCTCAAGG
CGAGCATGCCCGACGGCGAGGATCTCGTCGTGACCCATGGCGATGCCTGCTTGCCGAATATCATGGTGGA
AAATGGCCGCTTTTCTGGATTCATCGACTGTGGCCGGCTGGGTGTGGCGGACCGCTATCAGGACATAGCG
TTGGCTACCCGTGATATTGCTGAAGAGCTTGGCGGCGAATGGGCTGACCGCTTCCTCGTGCTTTACGGTA
TCGCCGCTCCCGATTCGCAGCGCATCGCCTTCTATCGCCTTCTTGACGAGTTCTTCTGAGCGGGACTCTG
GGGTTCGAAATGACCGACCAAGCGACGCCCAACCTGCCATCACGAGATTTCGATTCCACCGCCGCCTTCT
ATGAAAGGTTGGGCTTCGGAATCGTTTTCCGGGACGCCGGCTGGATGATCCTCCAGCGCGGGGATCTCAT
GCTGGAGTTCTTCGCCCACCCTAGGGGGAGGCTAACTGAAACACGGAAGGAGACAATACCGGAAGGAACC
CGCGCTATGACGGCAATAAAAAGACAGAATAAAACGCACGGTGTTGGGTCGTTTGTTCATAAACGCGGGG
TTCGGTCCCAGGGCTGGCACTCTGTCGATACCCCACCGAGACCCCATTGGGGCCAATACGCCCGCGTTTC
TTCCTTTTCCCCACCCCACCCCCCAAGTTCGGGTGAAGGCCCAGGGCTCGCAGCCAACGTCGGGGCGGCA
GGCCCTGCCATAGCCTCAGGTTACTCATATATACTTTAGATTGATTTAAAACTTCATTTTTAATTTAAAA
GGATCTAGGTGAAGATCCTTTTTGATAATCTCATGACCAAAATCCCTTAACGTGAGTTTTCGTTCCACTG
AGCGTCAGACCCCGTAGAAAAGATCAAAGGATCTTCTTGAGATCCTTTTTTTCTGCGCGTAATCTGCTGC
TTGCAAACAAAAAAACCACCGCTACCAGCGGTGGTTTGTTTGCCGGATCAAGAGCTACCAACTCTTTTTC
CGAAGGTAACTGGCTTCAGCAGAGCGCAGATACCAAATACTGTTCTTCTAGTGTAGCCGTAGTTAGGCCA
CCACTTCAAGAACTCTGTAGCACCGCCTACATACCTCGCTCTGCTAATCCTGTTACCAGTGGCTGCTGCC
AGTGGCGATAAGTCGTGTCTTACCGGGTTGGACTCAAGACGATAGTTACCGGATAAGGCGCAGCGGTCGG
GCTGAACGGGGGGTTCGTGCACACAGCCCAGCTTGGAGCGAACGACCTACACCGAACTGAGATACCTACA
GCGTGAGCTATGAGAAAGCGCCACGCTTCCCGAAGGGAGAAAGGCGGACAGGTATCCGGTAAGCGGCAGG
GTCGGAACAGGAGAGCGCACGAGGGAGCTTCCAGGGGGAAACGCCTGGTATCTTTATAGTCCTGTCGGGT
TTCGCCACCTCTGACTTGAGCGTCGATTTTTGTGATGCTCGTCAGGGGGGCGGAGCCTATGGAAAAACGC
CAGCAACGCGGCCTTTTTACGGTTCCTGGCCTTTTGCTGGCCTTTTGCTCACATGTTCTTTCCTGCGTTA
TCCCCTGATTCTGTGGATAACCGTATTACCGCCATGCAT
Features (pLannotate 1.2.2; 19 found; start..end, strand, type, name):
     61..364     +  enhancer       CMV enhancer: human cytomegalovirus immediate early enhancer
    365..568     +  promoter       CMV promoter: human cytomegalovirus (CMV) immediate early promoter
    613..1329    +  CDS            EYFP: EYFP is a basic (constitutively fluorescent) green/yellow fluorescent protein published in 1996, derived from Aequorea victoria. It is reported to be a very rapidly-maturing weak dimer with high acid sensitivity.
   1342..1662    +  CDS            DmrB: F36V mutant of FK506-binding protein FKBP12 binds synthetic ligands that do not bind wild-type FKBP
   1768..2088    +  CDS            DmrB: F36V mutant of FK506-binding protein FKBP12 binds synthetic ligands that do not bind wild-type FKBP
   2119..2439    +  CDS            DmrB: F36V mutant of FK506-binding protein FKBP12 binds synthetic ligands that do not bind wild-type FKBP
   2482..2802    +  CDS            DmrB: F36V mutant of FK506-binding protein FKBP12 binds synthetic ligands that do not bind wild-type FKBP
   2845..3165    +  CDS            DmrB: F36V mutant of FK506-binding protein FKBP12 binds synthetic ligands that do not bind wild-type FKBP
   3165..3187    +  misc_feature   MCS (fragment): multiple cloning site
   3199..3283    +  CDS            large T antigen (fragment): large T antigen from SV40 (simian virus 40)
   3306..3427    +  polyA_signal   SV40 poly(A) signal: SV40 polyadenylation signal
   3461..3889    -  rep_origin     f1 ori (sequence partly withheld): f1 bacteriophage origin of replication; arrow indicates direction of (+) strand synthesis
   3916..4020    +  promoter       AmpR promoter: bla
   4022..4379    +  promoter       SV40 promoter: SV40 enhancer and early promoter
   4414..5208    +  CDS            NeoR/KanR: aminoglycoside phosphotransferase from Tn5; aph(3')-II (or nptII); confers resistance to neomycin, kanamycin, and G418 (Geneticin®)
   5229..5381    +  CDS            ble (fragment): BLE_KLEPN - Experimental evidence at protein level: Swiss-Prot protein existence level 1. Binding protein with a strong affinity to the bleomycin family of antibiotics. Binds to CL990; an antimitotic-antibiotic compound. From Klebsiella pneumoniae.
   5440..5487    +  polyA_signal   HSV TK poly(A) signal: herpes simplex virus thymidine kinase polyadenylation signal (Cole and Stacy, 1985)
   5578..5594    -  polyA_signal   bGH poly(A) signal (fragment): bovine growth hormone polyadenylation signal
   5816..6404    +  rep_origin     ori: high-copy-number ColE1/pMB1/pBR322/pUC origin of replication
