[The description below was written by a language model from this plasmid's Addgene catalogue record and pLannotate feature annotations shown in this document.]
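Description:
YFP-FKBPx5 is a 6,518 bp mammalian expression plasmid built on the Clontech pEYFP-C1 backbone. It encodes a synthetic fusion protein in which EYFP sits at the N-terminus, followed by five tandem copies of an FKBP12-type domain separated by short linkers. The insert was placed between the BsrGI and XhoI sites, both of which are retained. Transcription is driven by the human cytomegalovirus immediate early enhancer and promoter and is terminated by the SV40 polyadenylation signal downstream of the residual multiple cloning site. The automated annotation labels each of the five repeats as DmrB, the F36V variant of FKBP12. The catalogue entry simply calls them FKBP, so the record does not settle whether the domains are wild-type or mutant.

The plasmid replicates in E. coli from a high-copy ColE1/pUC-type origin and also carries an f1 phage origin. A single Tn5 aminoglycoside phosphotransferase gene (NeoR/KanR) serves both hosts. A bacterial promoter drives it for kanamycin selection, and the SV40 enhancer/early promoter, paired with the HSV TK polyadenylation signal, drives it for G418 selection in mammalian cells. The short large T antigen, ble and bGH poly(A) fragments in the feature table are probably backbone remnants or partial annotation matches rather than functional elements.

The stated purpose is to express one component of the iPOLYMER system in mammalian cells, which the associated publication describes as producing intracellular hydrogels and synthetic RNA granules through multivalent molecular interactions. The five FKBP repeats provide the multivalency and the EYFP tag allows the protein to be followed by fluorescence. The binding partner and any inducing ligand are not given in this record.
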