Addgene plasmid #103775: YFP-FKBPx5
Purpose: expresses iPOLYMER component in mammalian cells
Depositing lab: Takanari Inoue. Publication: Intracellular production of hydrogels and synthetic RNA granules by multivalent molecular interactions. Nakamura H, Lee AA, Afshar AS, Watanabe S, Rho E, Razavi S, Suarez A, Lin YC, Tanigawa M, Huang B, DeRose R, Bobb D, Hong W, Gabelli SB, Goutsias J, Inoue T. Nat Mater. 2017 Nov 6. pii: nmat5006. doi: 10.1038/nmat5006. PubMed 29115293.
Backbone
  Vector backbone: pEYFP-C1
  Backbone manufacturer: Clontech
  Backbone size w/o insert (bp): 4700
  Total vector size (bp): 6518
  Vector type: Mammalian Expression
  Selectable markers: Neomycin (select with G418)
Growth in bacteria
  Bacterial resistance: Kanamycin, 50 μg/mL
  Growth temperature: 37°C
  Growth strain: DH5alpha
  Copy number: Unknown
Gene/Insert
  Gene/Insert name: YFP-FKBPx5
  Species: Synthetic
  Promoter: CMV
  Tag / fusion protein: EYFP
  Cloning method: Restriction Enzyme; 5′ cloning site BsrGI (not destroyed); 3′ cloning site XhoI (not destroyed)
  Sequencing primers: 5′ GGAGGTCTATATAAGCAGAGC
Terms and licenses: Academic/Nonprofit Terms; Industry Terms: Not Available to Industry
How to cite: YFP-FKBPx5 was a gift from Takanari Inoue (Addgene plasmid # 103775 ; http://n2t.net/addgene:103775 ; RRID:Addgene_103775)
